>Addgene plasmid #98410 | pYZ173 | addgene full sequence | sequence record 198901 | Addgene NGS Result
GACGAAAGGGCCTCGTGATACGCCTATTTTTATAGGTTAATGTCATGATAATAATGGTTTCTTAGACGGG
GATCGCAAATTAAAGCCTTCGAGCGTCCCAAAACCTTCTCAAGCAAGGTTTTCAGTATAATGTTACATGC
GTACACGCGTCTGTACAGAAAAAAAAGAAAAATTTGAAATATAAATAACGTTCTTAATACTAACATAACT
ATAAAAAAATAAATAGGGACCTAGACTTCAGGTTGTCTAACTCCTTCCTTTTCGGTTAGAGCGGATGTGG
GGGGAGGGCGTGAATGTAAGCGTGACATAACTAATTACATGACTCGAGAAGAGATCACACCTTCCTCTTC
TTCTTGGGGTCAGCCCTGCTGTCTCCACCGAGCTGAGAGAGGTCGATTCTTGTTTCATAGAGCCCCGTAA
TTGACTGATGAATCAGTGTGGCGTCCAGGACCTCCTTTGTAGAGGTGTACCGCTTTCTGTCTATGGTGGT
GTCGAAGTACTTGAAGGCTGCAGGCGCGCCCAAGTTGGTCAGAGTAAACAAGTGGATAATGTTTTCTGCC
TGCTCCCTGATGGGCTTATCCCTGTGCTTATTGTAAGCAGAAAGCACCTTATCGAGGTTAGCGTCGGCGA
GGATCACTCTTTTGGAGAATTCGCTTATTTGCTCGATGATCTCATCAAGGTAGTGTTTGTGTTGTTCCAC
GAACAGCTGCTTCTGCTCATTATCTTCGGGAGACCCTTTGAGCTTTTCATAGTGGCTGGCCAGATACAAG
AAATTAACGTATTTAGAGGGCAGTGCCAGCTCGTTACCTTTCTGCAGCTCGCCCGCACTAGCGAGCATTC
GTTTCCGGCCGTTTTCAAGCTCAAAGAGAGAGTACTTGGGAAGCTTAATGATGAGGTCTTTTTTGACCTC
TTTATATCCTTTCGCCTCGAGAAAGTCGATGGGGTTTTTTTCGAAGCTTGATCGCTCCATGATTGTGATG
CCCAGCAGTTCCTTGACGCTTTTGAGTTTTTTAGACTTCCCTTTCTCCACTTTGGCCACAACCAGTACAC
TGTAAGCGACTGTAGGAGAATCGAATCCGCCGTATTTCTTGGGGTCCCAATCTTTTTTGCGTGCGATCAG
CTTGTCGCTGTTCCTTTTCGGGAGGATACTTTCCTTGGAGAAGCCTCCGGTCTGTACTTCGGTCTTTTTA
ACGATGTTCACCTGCGGCATGGACAGGACCTTCCGGACTGTCGCGAAATCCCTACCCTTGTCCCACACGA
TTTCTCCTGTTTCTCCGTTTGTTTCGATAAGTGGTCGCTTCCGAATCTCTCCATTGGCCAGTGTAATCTC
GGTCTTGAAAAAATTCATAATATTGCTGTAAAAGAAGTACTTAGCGGTGGCCTTGCCTATTTCCTGCTCA
GACTTTGCGATCATTTTCCTAACATCGTACACTTTATAGTCTCCGTAAACAAATTCAGATTCAAGCTTGG
GATATTTTTTGATAAGTGCAGTGCCTACCACTGCATTCAGGTAGGCATCATGCGCATGGTGGTAATTGTT
GATCTCTCTCACCTTATAAAACTGAAAGTCCTTTCTGAAATCTGAGACCAGCTTAGACTTCAGAGTAATA
ACTTTCACCTCTCGAATCAGTTTGTCATTTTCATCGTACTTGGTGTTCATGCGTGAATCGAGAATTTGGG
CCACGTGCTTGGTGATCTGGCGTGTCTCAACAAGCTGCCTTTTGATGAAGCCGGCTTTATCCAACTCAGA
CAGGCCACCTCGTTCAGCCTTAGTCAGATTATCGAACTTCCGTTGTGTGATCAGTTTGGCGTTCAGCAGC
TGCCGCCAATAATTTTTCATTTTCTTGACAACTTCTTCTGAGGGGACGTTATCACTCTTCCCTCTATTTT
TATCGGATCTTGTCAACACTTTATTATCAATAGAATCATCTTTGAGAAAAGACTGGGGCACGATATGATC
CACGTCGTAGTCGGAGAGCCGATTGATGTCCAGTTCCTGATCCACGTACATGTCCCTGCCGTTCTGCAGG
TAGTACAGGTAGAGCTTCTCATTCTGAAGCTGGGTGTTTTCAACTGGGTGTTCCTTAAGGATTTGGGACC
CCAGTTCTTTTATACCCTCTTCAATCCTCTTCATCCTTTCCCTACTGTTCTTCTGTCCCTTCTGGGTAGT
TTGGTTCTCTCGGGCCATCTCGATAACGATATTCTCGGGCTTATGCCTTCCCATTACTTTGACGAGTTCA
TCCACGACCTTAACGGTCTGCAGTATTCCCTTTTTGATAGCTGGGCTACCTGCAAGATTAGCGATGTGCT
CGTGAAGACTGTCCCCCTGGCCAGAAACTTGTGCTTTCTGGATGTCCTCCTTAAAGGTGAGAGAGTCATC
ATGGATCAACTGCATGAAGTTCCGGTTGGCAAATCCATCGGACTTAAGAAAATCCAGGATTGTCTTTCCA
GACTGCTTATCTCGGATCCCATTGATCAGTTTTCTTGACAGCCGCCCCCATCCTGTATATCGGCGCCTCT
TGAGCTGTTTCATGACTTTGTCGTCGAAGAGATGAGCGTAAGTTTTCAAGCGTTCTTCAATCATCTCCCT
ATCTTCAAACAACGTAAGGGTGAGGACAATGTCCTCAAGAATGTCCTCGTTCTCCTCATTGTCCAGGAAG
TCCTTGTCTTTAATGATTTTCAGGAGATCGTGATACGTTCCCAGGGATGCGTTGAAGCGATCCTCCACTC
CGCTGATTTCAACAGAGTCGAAACATTCAATCTTTTTGAAATAGTCTTCTTTGAGCTGTTTCACGGTAAC
TTTCCGGTTCGTCTTGAAGAGGAGGTCCACGATAGCTTTCTTCTGCTCTCCAGACAGGAATGCTGGCTTT
CTCATCCCTTCTGTGACGTATTTGACCTTGGTGAGCTCGTTATAAACTGTGAAGTACTCGTACAGCAGAG
AGTGTTTAGGAAGCACCTTTTCGTTAGGCAGATTTTTATCAAAGTTAGTCATCCTTTCGATGAAGGACTG
GGCAGAGGCCCCCTTATCCACGACTTCCTCGAAGTTCCAGGGAGTGATGGTCTCTTCTGATTTGCGAGTC
ATCCACGCGAATCTGGAATTTCCCCGGGCGAGGGGGCCTACATAGTAGGGTATCCGAAATGTGAGGATTT
TCTCAATCTTTTCCCTGTTATCTTTCAAAAAGGGGTAGAAATCCTCTTGCCGCCTGAGGATAGCGTGCAG
TTCGCCCAGGTGAATCTGGTGGGGGATGCTTCCATTGTCGAAAGTGCGCTGTTTGCGCAACAGATCTTCT
CTGTTAAGCTTTACCAGCAGCTCCTCGGTGCCGTCCATTTTTTCCAAGATGGGCTTAATAAATTTGTAAA
ATTCCTCCTGGCTTGCTCCGCCGTCAATGTATCCGGCGTAGCCATTTTTAGACTGATCGAAGAAAATTTC
CTTGTACTTCTCAGGCAGTTGCTGTCTGACAAGGGCCTTCAGCAAAGTCAAGTCTTGGTGGTGCTCATCA
TAGCGCTTGATCATACTAGCGCTCAGCGGAGCTTTGGTGATCTCCGTGTTCACTCGCAGAATATCACTCA
GCAGAATGGCGTCTGACAGGTTCTTTGCCGCCAAAAAAAGGTCTGCGTACTGGTCGCCGATCTGGGCCAG
CAGATTGTCGAGATCATCATCGTAGGTGTCTTTGCTCAGTTGAAGCTTGGCATCTTCGGCCAGGTCGAAG
TTAGATTTAAAGTTGGGGGTCAGCCCGAGTGACAGGGCGATAAGATTACCAAACAGGCCGTTCTTCTTCT
CCCCAGGGAGCTGTGCGATGAGGTTTTCGAGCCGCCGGGATTTGGACAGCCTAGCGCTCAGGATTGCTTT
GGCGTCAACTCCGGATGCGTTGATCGGGTTCTCTTCGAAAAGCTGATTGTAAGTCTGAACCAGTTGGATA
AAGAGTTTGTCGACATCGCTGTTGTCTGGGTTCAGGTCCCCCTCGATGAGGAAGTGTCCCCGAAATTTGA
TCATATGCGCCAGCGCGAGATAGATCAACCGCAAGTCAGCCTTATCAGTACTGTCTACAAGCTTCTTCCT
CAGATGATATATGGTTGGGTACTTTTCATGGTACGCCACCTCGTCCACGATATTGCCAAAGATTGGGTGG
CGCTCGTGCTTTTTATCCTCCTCCACCAAAAAGGACTCCTCCAGCCTATGGAAGAAAGAGTCATCCACCT
TAGCCATCTCATTACTAAAGATCTCCTGCAGGTAGCAGATCCGATTCTTTCTGCGGGTATATCTGCGCCG
TGCTGTTCTTTTGAGCCGCGTGGCTTCGGCCGTCTCCCCGGAGTCGAACAGGAGGGCGCCAATGAGGTTC
TTCTTTATGCTGTGGCGATCGGTATTGCCCAGAACTTTGAATTTTTTGCTCGGCACCTTGTACTCGTCCG
TAATGACGGCCCAACCGACGCTGTTTGTGCCGATATCGAGCCCAATGGAGTACTTCTTGTCCATCTCTAG
AGTCGACCTGCAGCAATTCTCTTGCTTAAAGAAAAGCGAAGGCACCTGTCCACCACCCACTATTTATACC
ATGGGAGGCGTCAAACCGAGTTTTTGCGAAAGGATTATCGCACCTCTCCCCAAGTAACATCGGCAAAGCA
AAAACGGAGCGGAAGACCAATGAGACGCGGAAGGGGAGCGCCGAATGAGGAAAGCGAGAGAGAAAGAAGT
GGATGGAATGATTCCCCGCCAAAGTGGACACATTTCGGGAATCTTCAGGAAGCATGGATCACCTTATGGA
CAAGAAGATAATCCGGAAGCCAATAGGAGGGCGACAGGGGGTCAGCGATAAGCGTCGGAAAAAACTTTAT
GATATGGTAAATACGTAGGAGGTTACGGTGCAGAGGAGGGGCCGGTAGCGAGTGATAGCGAGGGAAAGAC
GATCGCTATCGGGCCGTAAGGAGGAAATGGGAGGTTGGGGGAAGGATGCGTTGGAATGCGGAGTAGAGAA
ATTGAAGAGAGAGAGAGGACACACCTAGAGAGAAAGAAATGGATATAGAGAAAGAGAAAAAATAAGAGGA
ATACGGATACGATGGAGTGCGTTGAATGAGAGAAAAGAAAAGAAAAGGAATGATAAGAGAAGGAATGAAA
ATTGTTTTGTTTTGTTTTCAATTGCTTTCTTTTGTTTTCTTTGTCTTTGTTCTTCCTTCCCTTGTCCCGA
TGCTGTTCTTCTCACCAGCTTCCGCATGATAGCCATTTTCTTAGTTGTTGTAGGGCGTCAGGTGGCACTT
TTCGGGGAAATGTGCGCGGAACCCCTATTTGTTTATTTTTCTAAATACATTCAAATATGTATCCGCTCAT
GAGACAATAACCCTGATAAATGCTTCAATAATATTGAAAAAGGAAGAGTATGAGTATTCAACATTTCCGT
GTCGCCCTTATTCCCTTTTTTGCGGCATTTTGCCTTCCTGTTTTTGCTCACCCAGAAACGCTGGTGAAAG
TAAAAGATGCTGAAGATCAGTTGGGTGCACGAGTGGGTTACATCGAACTGGATCTCAACAGCGGTAAGAT
CCTTGAGAGTTTTCGCCCCGAAGAACGTTTTCCAATGATGAGCACTTTTAAAGTTCTGCTATGTGGCGCG
GTATTATCCCGTATTGACGCCGGGCAAGAGCAACTCGGTCGCCGCATACACTATTCTCAGAATGACTTGG
TTGAGTACTCACCAGTCACAGAAAAGCATCTTACGGATGGCATGACAGTAAGAGAATTATGCAGTGCTGC
CATAACCATGAGTGATAACACTGCGGCCAACTTACTTCTGACAACGATCGGAGGACCGAAGGAGCTAACC
GCTTTTTTGCACAACATGGGGGATCATGTAACTCGCCTTGATCGTTGGGAACCGGAGCTGAATGAAGCCA
TACCAAACGACGAGCGTGACACCACGATGCCTGTAGCAATGGCAACAACGTTGCGCAAACTATTAACTGG
CGAACTACTTACTCTAGCTTCCCGGCAACAATTAATAGACTGGATGGAGGCGGATAAAGTTGCAGGACCA
CTTCTGCGCTCGGCCCTTCCGGCTGGCTGGTTTATTGCTGATAAATCTGGAGCCGGTGAGCGTGGGTCTC
GCGGTATCATTGCAGCACTGGGGCCAGATGGTAAGCCCTCCCGTATCGTAGTTATCTACACGACGGGGAG
TCAGGCAACTATGGATGAACGAAATAGACAGATCGCTGAGATAGGTGCCTCACTGATTAAGCATTGGTAA
CTGTCAGACCAAGTTTACTCATATATACTTTAGATTGATTTAAAACTTCATTTTTAATTTAAAAGGATCT
AGGTGAAGATCCTTTTTGATAATCTCATGACCAAAATCCCTTAACGTGAGTTTTCGTTCCACTGAGCGTC
AGACCCCGTAGAAAAGATCAAAGGATCTTCTTGAGATCCTTTTTTTCTGCGCGTAATCTGCTGCTTGCAA
ACAAAAAAACCACCGCTACCAGCGGTGGTTTGTTTGCCGGATCAAGAGCTACCAACTCTTTTTCCGAAGG
TAACTGGCTTCAGCAGAGCGCAGATACCAAATACTGTTCTTCTAGTGTAGCCGTAGTTAGGCCACCACTT
CAAGAACTCTGTAGCACCGCCTACATACCTCGCTCTGCTAATCCTGTTACCAGTGGCTGCTGCCAGTGGC
GATAAGTCGTGTCTTACCGGGTTGGACTCAAGACGATAGTTACCGGATAAGGCGCAGCGGTCGGGCTGAA
CGGGGGGTTCGTGCACACAGCCCAGCTTGGAGCGAACGACCTACACCGAACTGAGATACCTACAGCGTGA
GCTATGAGAAAGCGCCACGCTTCCCGAAGGGAGAAAGGCGGACAGGTATCCGGTAAGCGGCAGGGTCGGA
ACAGGAGAGCGCACGAGGGAGCTTCCAGGGGGAAACGCCTGGTATCTTTATAGTCCTGTCGGGTTTCGCC
ACCTCTGACTTGAGCGTCGATTTTTGTGATGCTCGTCAGGGGGGCGGAGCCTATGGAAAAACGCCAGCAA
CGCGGCCTTTTTACGGTTCCTGGCCTTTTGCTGGCCTTTTGCTCACATGTTCTTTCCTGCGTTATCCCCT
GATTCTGTGGATAACCGTATTACCGCCTTTGAGTGAGCTGATACCGCTCGCCGCAGCCGAACGACCGAGC
GCAGCGAGTCAGTGAGCGAGGAAGCGGAAGAGCGCCCAATACGCAAACCGCCTCTCCCCGCGCGTTGGCC
GATTCATTAATGCAGCTGGCACGACAGGTTTCCCGACTGGAAAGCGGGCAGTGAGCGCAACGCAATTAAT
GTGAGTTAGCTCACTCATTAGGCACCCCAGGCTTTACACTTTATGCTTCCGGCTCGTATGTTGTGTGGAA
TTGTGAGCGGATAACAATTTCACACAGGAAACAGCTATGACATGATTACGAATTCGAGCTCGGTACCCCG
GGTACCTTTTGCTTATGTTGGTGGTAGTTGGCATGCGTAGACTGATGACTAGTCAGCAAGGAGCGTAGAA
CAGTCACACTCGTTATATATGTGCTTCCAAGAAAACTCAAGAATTTACCATTAGCAAACACTTTTTTGAA
ATGTTAGACATTTAAATGACGAAGGCATATAGAAGCTTTGAATAGGTGTTGTAAAGTGTTGATTTATGTG
ACGCTGAGGGTGCGCATGAAAGGAATGTTGGGTCACGATTATTAAACAGTTTGCTAGCTTGGACACTTGA
GTATTGGAAGTTGTTGAATTCTAAAAAACTTTCAGTTGATTTGAATAGTTGCTGTTGCCAAAAAACATAA
CCTGTACCGAAGAAGTGTCCAAAGGATTACCACGGTTTTAGAGCTAGAAATAGCAAGTTAAAATAAGGCT
AGTCCGTTATCAACTTGAAAAAAGTGAGTGGCACCGAGTCGGTGGTGCCCTGTCACCGGATGTGCTTTCC
GGTCTGATGAGTCCGTGAGGACGAAACAGGGGTACCGTGGGGATCCTCTAGAGTCGACCTGCAGGCATGC
AAGCTTGGCACTGGCCGTCGTTTTACAACGTCGTGACTGGGAAAACCCTGGCGTTACCCAACTTAATCGC
CTTGCAGCACATCCCCCTTTCGCCAGCTGGCGTAATAGCGAAGAGGCCCGCACCGATCGCCCTTCCCAAC
AGTTGCGCAGCCTGAATGGCGAATGGCGCCTGATGCGGTATTTTCTCCTTACGCATCTGTGCGGTATTTC
ACACCGCATACCATCGCGATGAGCTTGTGATATTGACGAAACTTTTTGACATCTAATTTATTCTGTTCCA
ACACCAATGTTTATAACCAAGTTTTATCTTGTTTGTCTACATGGTATTTTACATTCATCTACATACATCT
TTCATTGGCTTTGTACATAGTTATCATTACAAGTCTAAAAAAATTCACTCTTTTCTTATTCAATGTCAAT
CCAAGAGAAAAGATTGTGGTAATGTTGTAGGAGCATGTTTAATAAATTACTATAGCAAATTACTTTTTAT
TCCCAAGGTGTTTATCTATAATAGTTAATATTTTAGTCGCTACATAAAATTTTACCAAAGAGTACTTGTA
TACTAATTCTAAATGCCTTCTGACATAAAACGCCTAGGAAAACAAACGCAAACAAGGCATCGACTTTTTC
AATAACCAACCAAAAAAATTTTACATTAGTCTTTTTTTAATGCTGAGAAAGTCTTTGCTGATATGCCTTC
CAACCAGCTTCTCTATATCTCTTGGCTTCGACAACAGGATTACGACCAGCTCCATAGACTCCACGACCAA
CAATGATGATATCGCTACCGCAGTTTACAATCACTTCTTCAGGAGTACGATATTGCTGTCCCAGCCCGTC
TCCTTTAACATCCAAGCCGATACCAGGGGACATAGTTATGTAGTCGCTTTGAAGGTTAGGAAATCGACGA
CCAGCTATAAAGCCAAAGCAAAAATCGGTATGCTTCTCAAACCATTCTAAGGTTTTCTCTGTGTAGGAAC
CAGTAGCCAAAGAGCCTTTGGAAGACATTTCAGCCAAAAGCAAGAGACCACGTCCCAAAGGTAAACCAAC
TTCTTTGAGGCCTTGTATAATACCCTCGCCTGGCACTGTATGGCAATTTGTGATATGAGCCCAAGAAGCA
ATTTTGTACACACCAGATGCATATTGTAGCTTGACGGTATTTCCAATGTCTGCGAATTTGCGATCCTCAA
AGATAAGAAAACGATGCTTTTTACCTAAGGCCACCAGTTTTTCTACCATATCCTGGTCGAAATCCTCGAC
AACGTCAATATGTGTCTTGATAACACAGACATAGGGTCCAATTTTATCTACCAATTCTAAGATTTCGGAT
TTCTTCGTCAAATCGACCGCGACTGACAAGTTGCTTTGCTTTTCTTCCATCAAAGCCAACAATTCCTTGG
CAATGGGATTTTTCATCCCCTCAGCTCTAGCTGAATAGCTTTGAAATACTCTAGCATCCATAACTTTGCT
TTTAAACCTTTAATTTCGATCCAAGCAAAAAAGAGGTTCTTGGTAGGACAATACGGTAAGAAAACACGAC
ATGTGCAGAGATGCCGACGAAGCATAGTTAAACTGGGATGGTAAAATCAATTAAGAATTTATAAAGACAA
AATTGTATAAGTCTCTAAAACATCTTAATTATACCTCACAGAACTATCTAAAATATATTCACAAAGTGCA
AACATTATCATGAAAAAGAACCATTTTAATTTAAAGCAAGGGCATTAAGGCTTATTTACAGAATTTCTTA
CTTTTGTAAAGATTATAAGGCTGATTATCTTTTTCACCATGCCAAAAATTACACAAGATAGAATGGATGT
TTGAAATTAAACGTGAGTATACAAACAAATACACTAGGTAAATCGAAACATTTTTTTCTCCATTAAGTAA
CAAATTCCTATTTAGAGAAAGAATGCTGAGTAGATTAAATAATCTATACAAACTTTTTTAACACAAATGC
ATACATATAGCCAGTGGGATTTGTAGCTAAGCTCATCGATGGCGAGTCTAACTCCTTAACCACTCGGACA
TAGTGACTTATCTGACACTCATTGTAAATTAATATATATATAGGCATTTTGTTTAGTTAAAGGTACTTAA
GTAATTAGTATAAACGAACCAATTTTATAATCAGGAAGTTAAGTGAATGGTAGCACATGTCGTAAAAATT
GTGAATTTTTATTGAATAATATTTTAAATACAAGCCTTTCTAGACTAGGTATACTCATAAACNNATATGA
GCAAAAGGATAGAGGAGATTACATTGCATCTTCTACAAATTTATTTATTGCCCTTTACTGAAAAATTAAA
TAATGAGTACTAAATGATAAAAAGCGCTCAGTACAAGAAAGATTGCAAAAATATTGCATTCTTCATGAAT
TAAAGTTGCATATAAGGCATATTGAAAGTAATAGTACTAAAACAGCAGTTAGCGAAAATTAATAGAATTA
TATTCGCAAGACAATTGTGACATTAAATTAAAAAATTGTAGAATTTTTACTATCCTCTTTAACGCCATGA
GCCTTTATAAAAAGGTTAAATTAGTTTTAACATTCTTTTTTTGAGTAAGAGTTTACAATTTATCAAAACC
TGTGTTATTATATTCATTAGTTTCAATTTATTAGCATCTAGAGAAAAATCAATTGGCAGTTACATTGTTG
GAATTTATGAAGAAAAAGAATCTACAACGGAGAATAAGTTGCTGATCGCTTTCCCTAAAATTGTATATTT
TGCTGAGCTTATTTTGACATTTCGTTGAAGTTTTCTCTAATTCGCATTCATTTTAAGTAAAACAATGAGA
AATAAAATTACAAAAAATACAAATTAAAATACAATTTTTAGCTATAATTATAGACGATGCCCTTGTATCC
CATTCTGTCTCGCTTGCCCCTACTTTTTATCTTTTATATACCATAATGAACGCTGCCGCTACTAACCATA
CCCCGATTTTACATTTCGGACTCCCAAGGACGTACAAAATAGAAAACTATAGAAAAAAATAATCAGAAAA
TAGCATGTCATCTCTTTGTAAAACGCGTTTGCAAGAAGAAAGGAAACAATGGAGAAGAGATCATCCATTT
GTATGTAAATTTTAGTAAACTTGAAGAAATCACTAACAACTTCTCTTACTTAGGGATTCTATGCAAAACC
TTGTAAATCATCTGATGGAGGACTCGATTTAATGAATTGGAAGGTTGGCCATCGATGGTATGGTGCACTC
TCAGTACAATCTGCTCTGATGCCGCATAGTTAAGCCAGCCCCGACACCCGCCAACACCCGCTGACGCGCC
CTGACGGGCTTGTCTGCTCCCGGCATCCGCTTACAGACAAGCTGTGACCGTCTCCGGGAGCTGCATGTGT
CAGAGGTTTTCACCGTCATCACCGAAACGCGCGA
Features (pLannotate 1.2.2; 23 found; start..end, strand, type, name):
     75..322     -  terminator     CYC1 terminator: S. cerevisiae CYC1; transcription terminator for CYC1
    371..4474    -  CDS            cas9: CAS9_STRP1 - Also known as csn1 From Streptococcus pyogenes serotype M1.
   4475..4493    +  misc_feature   MCS (fragment): pUC18/19 multiple cloning site
   4495..5236    -  promoter       adh1 promoter: promoter for the Schizosaccharomyces pombe adh1 gene encoding alcohol dehydrogenase
   5265..5369    +  promoter       AmpR promoter: bla
   5370..6230    +  CDS            AmpR: β-lactamase; bla; confers resistance to ampicillin, carbenicillin, and related antibiotics
   6401..6989    +  rep_origin     ori: high-copy-number ColE1/pMB1/pBR322/pUC origin of replication
   7172..7264    +  CDS            lacI (fragment): lac repressor; lacI; The lac repressor binds to the lac operator to inhibit transcription in E. coli. This inhibition can be relieved by adding lactose or isopropyl-β-D-thiogalactopyranoside (IPTG).
   7277..7298    +  protein_bind   CAP binding site: CAP binding activates transcription in the presence of cAMP. E. coli catabolite activator protein
   7313..7343    +  promoter       lac promoter: promoter for the E. coli lac operon
   7347..7369    +  protein_bind   lac operator (fragment): The lac repressor binds to the lac operator to inhibit transcription in E. coli. This inhibition can be relieved by adding lactose or isopropyl-β-D-thiogalactopyranoside (IPTG). lac repressor encoded by lacI
   7400..7418    +  misc_feature   MCS (fragment): pUC18/19 multiple cloning site
   7428..7784    +  promoter       rrk1 promoter/leader: promoter and leader RNA for the Schizosaccharomyces pombe rrk1 gene encoding the K-RNA component of RNase P (Jacobs et al., 2014)
   7889..7940    +  misc_RNA       sTRSV HHRz: hammerhead ribozyme from the tobacco ringspot virus satellite RNA (Khvorova et al., 2003)
   7949..7986    +  misc_feature   MCS (fragment): pUC18/19 multiple cloning site
   7989..8143    +  CDS            lacZα (fragment): LacZα fragment of β-galactosidase; lacZ fragment
   8149..8200    -  misc_feature   bom (fragment): basis of mobility region from pBR322
   8647..9441    -  CDS            S. pombe ura4: orotidine 5'-phosphate decarboxylase, required for uracil biosynthesis; Schizosaccharomyces pombe ura4
  10051..10834   -  rep_origin     ars1: Schizosaccharomyces pombe autonomously replicating sequence ars1
  10995..11060   +  CDS            hus5 (fragment): UBC9_SCHPO - Also known as ubc9. Experimental evidence at protein level: Swiss-Prot protein existence level 1. Catalyzes the covalent attachment of ubiquitin-like protein SUMO/Smt3 to other proteins. Required for efficient recovery from DNA damage or S-phase arrest and normal mitosis. This may be as part of a checkpoint independent recovery process. From Schizosaccharomyces pombe (strain 972 / ATCC 24843) (Fission yeast).
  11114..11179   +  CDS            hus5 (fragment): UBC9_SCHPO - Also known as ubc9. Experimental evidence at protein level: Swiss-Prot protein existence level 1. Catalyzes the covalent attachment of ubiquitin-like protein SUMO/Smt3 to other proteins. Required for efficient recovery from DNA damage or S-phase arrest and normal mitosis. This may be as part of a checkpoint independent recovery process. From Schizosaccharomyces pombe (strain 972 / ATCC 24843) (Fission yeast).
  11189..11238   -  misc_feature   bom (fragment): basis of mobility region from pBR322
  11340..1       -  CDS            rop (fragment) (across the origin): Rop protein, which maintains plasmids at low copy number; rop
