[The description below was written by a language model from this plasmid's Addgene catalogue record and pLannotate feature annotations shown in this document.]
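Description:
pYZ173 is an E. coli–fission yeast shuttle plasmid of about 11.4 kb that delivers both Cas9 and a single guide RNA for CRISPR editing in Schizosaccharomyces pombe. It was built on the pYZ033 backbone by inserting a 20-nt spacer targeting the S. pombe lys9 gene (SPBC3B8.03) by Gibson assembly. In bacteria it replicates from a high-copy ColE1/pUC-type origin and is selected with ampicillin through the β-lactamase gene. In S. pombe it is maintained episomally by the ars1 autonomously replicating sequence and selected by uracil prototrophy through the S. pombe ura4 marker, so it is meant for ura4-deficient host strains.

The payload consists of two expression units. Streptococcus pyogenes Cas9 is driven by the S. pombe adh1 promoter and terminated by the S. cerevisiae CYC1 terminator. The guide RNA is expressed from the rrk1 promoter and leader, which derive from the gene for the RNA component of RNase P, and is followed by a hammerhead ribozyme from the tobacco ringspot virus satellite RNA. In this arrangement the leader is removed from the 5′ end and the ribozyme self-cleaves to define the 3′ end, giving a correctly trimmed guide. The spacer and guide scaffold are not annotated individually but presumably lie in the gap between the rrk1 leader and the ribozyme. The remaining annotations (lac promoter/operator, lacZα, lacI, bom, rop and short hus5 fragments) appear to be leftovers from parental cloning vectors or flanking genomic DNA.

According to the record, the plasmid is used to cut lys9 so that the gene can be deleted, as part of a toolbox for making designer selectable-marker deletions in fission yeast. No repair template is annotated on the plasmid.
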