Addgene plasmid #98410: pYZ173
Purpose: Cas9-gRNA lys9 plasmid for lys9 deletion in S. pombe
Depositing lab: Jef Boeke. Depositing organization: NYU Grossman School of Medicine. Publication: Construction of Designer Selectable Marker Deletions with CRISPR-Cas9 Toolbox in Schizosaccharomyces pombe and Optimized Design of Common Entry Vectors. Zhao Y, Boeke JD. G3 (Bethesda). 2018 Jan 10. pii: g3.117.300363. doi: 10.1534/g3.117.300363. PubMed 29321167.
Backbone
  Vector backbone: pYZ033
  Backbone size w/o insert (bp): 11350
  Total vector size (bp): 11370
  Vector type: CRISPR
  Selectable markers: Spura4
Growth in bacteria
  Bacterial resistance: Ampicillin, 100 μg/mL
  Growth temperature: 37°C
  Growth strain: DH5alpha
  Copy number: High Copy
Gene/Insert
  Gene/Insert name: gRNA targeting Sp.lys9
  gRNA/shRNA sequence: Sp.lys9 (gtgtccaaaggattaccacg)
  Species: S. pombe (fission yeast)
  Entrez Gene: SPBC3B8.03 (a.k.a. SPBC3B8.03)
  Cloning method: Gibson Cloning
  Sequencing primers: 5′ M13F; 3′ M13R
Terms and licenses: Academic/Nonprofit Terms; Industry Terms: Not Available to Industry
How to cite: pYZ173 was a gift from Jef Boeke (Addgene plasmid # 98410 ; http://n2t.net/addgene:98410 ; RRID:Addgene_98410)
